Addgene plasmid #194999: pExp-His-zBasic-RBD
Purpose: Production of SARS-CoV2 receptor binding domain in E. coli
Depositing lab: Marko Hyvönen. Depositing organization: University of Cambridge. Publication: Multivalent bicyclic peptides are an effective antiviral modality that can potently inhibit SARS-CoV-2. Gaynor KU, Vaysburd M, Harman MAJ, Albecka A, Jeffrey P, Beswick P, Papa G, Chen L, Mallery D, McGuinness B, Van Rietschoten K, Stanway S, Brear P, Lulla A, Ciazynska K, Chang VT, Sharp J, Neary M, Box H, Herriott J, Kijak E, Tatham L, Bentley EG, Sharma P, Kirby A, Han X, Stewart JP, Owen A, Briggs JAG, Hyvonen M, Skynner MJ, James LC. Nat Commun. 2023 Jun 16;14(1):3583. doi: 10.1038/s41467-023-39158-1. PubMed 37328472.
Backbone
  Vector backbone: pExp-His
  Vector type: Bacterial Expression
Growth in bacteria
  Bacterial resistance: Ampicillin, 100 μg/mL
  Growth temperature: 37°C
  Growth strain: DH5alpha
  Copy number: High Copy
Gene/Insert
  Gene/Insert name: RBD (alt name: SARS-CoV-2 protein S-protein receptor binding domain)
  Species: SARS-CoV-2
  Entrez Gene: S (a.k.a. GU280_gp02, spike glycoprotein)
  Promoter: T7lac
  Tag / fusion protein: His8-Zbasic (N terminal on insert)
  Cloning method: Ligation Independent Cloning
  Sequencing primers: 5′ T7; 3′ T7T
Terms and licenses: Academic/Nonprofit Terms; Industry Terms: Not Available to Industry
Depositor comments: LIC cloning used 5' site BsaI (destroyed in cloning) and 3' site HindIII (not destroyed).
How to cite: pExp-His-zBasic-RBD was a gift from Marko Hyvönen (Addgene plasmid # 194999 ; http://n2t.net/addgene:194999 ; RRID:Addgene_194999)
