[The description below was written by a language model from this plasmid's Addgene catalogue record and pLannotate feature annotations shown in this document.]
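Description:
pExp-His-zBasic-RBD is a 5.2 kb bacterial expression plasmid built on the pExp-His backbone for producing the receptor binding domain (RBD) of the SARS-CoV-2 spike glycoprotein in E. coli. It is propagated as a high-copy plasmid from a ColE1/pUC-type origin and selected with ampicillin through the β-lactamase (AmpR) gene. The backbone also carries a full lacI gene under the lacIq promoter, which supplies elevated levels of lac repressor. The annotation also picks up short fragments of f1/M13 origins, bom, rop, lacZα and a pUC-type polylinker, which appear to be remnants of the vector's ancestry rather than functional parts.

The expression cassette is driven by a T7lac arrangement: a T7 promoter immediately followed by a lac operator, so transcription requires T7 RNA polymerase and is held off by LacI until relieved by IPTG or lactose. A T7 gene 10 ribosome binding site precedes the open reading frame, which encodes an N-terminal 8xHis tag, the Z-basic domain (an engineered, highly positively charged variant of the protein A Z domain), a TEV protease recognition site and then a spike fragment of roughly 585 nt corresponding to the RBD. A T7 terminator closes the cassette. The His tag allows metal-affinity capture, Z-basic allows cation-exchange purification, and the TEV site should allow both tags to be removed. The insert was introduced by ligation-independent cloning, destroying a 5′ BsaI site and retaining a 3′ HindIII site. The associated publication concerns bicyclic peptide inhibitors of SARS-CoV-2, but the record does not state how the protein was used in it.
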