Features (pLannotate 1.2.2; 25 found; start..end, strand, type, name):
     14..32      +  promoter       T7 promoter: promoter for bacteriophage T7 RNA polymerase
     32..56      +  protein_bind   lac operator: The lac repressor binds to the lac operator to inhibit transcription in E. coli. This inhibition can be relieved by adding lactose or isopropyl-β-D-thiogalactopyranoside (IPTG). lac repressor encoded by lacI
     69..91      +  RBS            RBS: efficient ribosome binding site from bacteriophage T7 gene 10 (Olins and Rangwala, 1989)
    105..128     +  CDS            8xHis: 8xHis affinity tag
    147..168     +  CDS            ProtA (fragment): IgG-binding unit of Staphylococcus aureus protein A
    267..301     +  CDS            Z-basic tag (fragment): Z domain of staphylococcal protein A, engineered to contain multiple positive charges (Hedhammar and Hober, 2007) useful for purifying tagged proteins by cation-exchange chromatography
    324..342     +  CDS            TEV site (fragment): tobacco etch virus (TEV) protease recognition and cleavage site
    351..935     +  CDS            S (fragment): SPIKE_SARS2 - Experimental evidence at protein level: Swiss-Prot protein existence level 1. [Spike glycoprotein]: May down-regulate host tetherin (BST2) by lysosomal degradation, thereby counteracting its antiviral activity. From Severe acute respiratory syndrome coronavirus 2 (2019-nCoV) (SARS-CoV-2).
    949..967     -  promoter       SP6 promoter: promoter for bacteriophage SP6 RNA polymerase
    982..1031    +  CDS            SET1 (fragment): solubility-enhancement tag derived from T7 phage gene 10B
   1039..1086    +  terminator     T7 terminator: transcription terminator for bacteriophage T7 RNA polymerase
   1115..1181    +  CDS            lacZα (fragment): LacZα fragment of β-galactosidase; lacZ fragment
   1185..1406    -  rep_origin     M13 ori (fragment) (sequence partly withheld): M13 bacteriophage origin of replication; arrow indicates direction of (+) strand synthesis
   1407..1427    -  misc_feature   MCS (fragment): pUC18/19 multiple cloning site
   1426..1444    -  promoter       lac UV5 promoter (fragment): E. coli lac promoter with an "up" mutation
   1459..1480    -  protein_bind   CAP binding site: CAP binding activates transcription in the presence of cAMP. E. coli catabolite activator protein
   1493..2575    -  CDS            lacI: lac repressor; lacI; The lac repressor binds to the lac operator to inhibit transcription in E. coli. This inhibition can be relieved by adding lactose or isopropyl-β-D-thiogalactopyranoside (IPTG).
   2576..2653    -  promoter       lacIq promoter: lacI (mutant); In the lacIq allele, a single base change in the promoter boosts expression of the lacI gene about 10-fold.
   2668..2898    -  rep_origin     f1 ori (fragment) (sequence partly withheld): f1 bacteriophage origin of replication; arrow indicates direction of (+) strand synthesis
   2899..2998    -  misc_feature   bom (fragment): basis of mobility region from pBR322
   3100..3135    -  CDS            rop (fragment): Rop protein, which maintains plasmids at low copy number; rop
   3230..3334    +  promoter       AmpR promoter: bla
   3335..4195    +  CDS            AmpR: β-lactamase; bla; confers resistance to ampicillin, carbenicillin, and related antibiotics
   4366..4954    +  rep_origin     ori: high-copy-number ColE1/pMB1/pBR322/pUC origin of replication
   5137..11      +  CDS            lacI (fragment) (across the origin): lac repressor; lacI; The lac repressor binds to the lac operator to inhibit transcription in E. coli. This inhibition can be relieved by adding lactose or isopropyl-β-D-thiogalactopyranoside (IPTG).
>Addgene plasmid #194999 | pExp-His-zBasic-RBD | addgene full sequence | sequence record 382967 | Addgene NGS Result
TAATGCAGCTGATTAATACGACTCACTATAGGGAATTGTGAGCGGATAACAATTCCTCTAGAAATAATTT
TGTTTAACTTTAAGAAGGAGATATATCCATGAATCACCATCACCATCACCATCACCATTCTGGCACTAGT
GGCGTTGACAACAAATTCAACAAAGAACGTCGCCGTGCGCGTCGCGAAATCCGTCACCTGCCGAACCTCA
ACCGTGAACAGCGTCGTGCGTTCATCCGTTCTCTGCGTGACGACCCGTCTCAGTCTGCGAACCTGCTGGC
GGAAGCGAAGAAACTGAACGACGCACAACCGAAAAGCGGTACCGAAAACCTGTACTTCCAGGGTTCTGGT
ACTAACCTGTGCCCGTTCGGTGAAGTTTTCAACGCGACCCGTTTCGCGTCCGTCTACGCGTGGAACCGTA
AACGTATCTCTAACTGCGTTGCGGACTACTCTGTCCTGTACAACTCTGCGTCTTTCTCTACCTTTAAATG
CTACGGTGTTTCTCCGACCAAACTGAACGACCTCTGCTTTACCAACGTTTATGCCGACTCTTTCGTTATC
CGTGGTGACGAAGTTCGTCAGATCGCGCCAGGTCAAACCGGCAAAATCGCGGATTACAATTACAAACTGC
CGGACGATTTCACCGGTTGTGTTATTGCTTGGAACTCTAACAACCTGGACTCTAAAGTTGGTGGTAACTA
CAACTACCTGTATCGTCTGTTCCGTAAATCTAACCTCAAACCATTTGAACGTGACATCAGCACCGAAATC
TACCAGGCGGGTTCTACCCCGTGCAACGGTGTCGAGGGTTTCAACTGCTACTTCCCGCTGCAGTCTTATG
GTTTCCAGCCTACTAACGGCGTTGGTTACCAGCCGTACCGTGTTGTTGTTCTGTCTTTCGAACTGCTGCA
CGCTCCTGCTACCGTTTGTGGTCCGTAAGCTTGAGTATTCTATAGTGTCACCTAAATCCCAGCTTGATCC
GGCTGCTAACAAAGCCCGAAAGGAAGCTGAGTTGGCTGCTGCCACCGCTGAGCAATAACTAGCATAACCC
CTTGGGGCCTCTAAACGGGTCTTGAGGGGTTTTTTGCTGAAAGGAGGAACTATATCCGGATAACCTGGCG
TAATAGCGAAGAGGCCCGCACCGATCGCCCTTCCCAACAGTTGCGCAGCCTGAATGGCGAATGGAAATTG
TAAGCGTTAATATTTTGTTAAAATTCGCGTTAAATTTTTGTTAAATCAGCTCATTTTTTAACCAATAGGC
CGAAATCGGCAAAATCCCTTATAAATCAAAAGAATAGACCGAGATAGGGT
[37 nt withheld, positions 1311-1347]
AAAGAACGTGGACTCCAACGTCAAAGG
[32 nt withheld, positions 1375-1406]
AGCTTGCATGCCTGCAGGTCGGAAGCATAAAGTGTAAAGCCTGGGGTGCCTAATGAGTGAGCTAACTTAC
ATTAATTGCGTTGCGCTCACTGCCCGCTTTCCAGTCGGGAAACCTGTCGTGCCAGCTGCATTAATGAATC
GGCCAACGCGCGGGGAGAGGCGGTTTGCGTATTGGGCGCCAGGGTGGTTTTTCTTTTCACCAGTGAGACG
GGCAACAGCTGATTGCCCTTCACCGCCTGGCCCTGAGAGAGTTGCAGCAAGCGGTCCACGCTGGTTTGCC
CCAGCAGGCGAAAATCCTGTTTGATGGTGGTTAACGGCGGGATATAACATGAGCTGTCTTCGGTATCGTC
GTATCCCACTACCGAGATATCCGCACCAACGCGCAGCCCGGACTCGGTAATGGCGCGCATTGCGCCCAGC
GCCATCTGATCGTTGGCAACCAGCATCGCAGTGGGAACGATGCCCTCATTCAGCATTTGCATGGTTTGTT
GAAAACCGGACATGGCACTCCAGTCGCCTTCCCGTTCCGCTATCGGCTGAATTTGATTGCGAGTGAGATA
TTTATGCCAGCCAGCCAGACGCAGACGCGCCGAGACAGAACTTAATGGGCCCGCTAACAGCGCGATTTGC
TGGTGACCCAATGCGACCAGATGCTCCACGCCCAGTCGCGTACCGTCTTCATGGGAGAAAATAATACTGT
TGATGGGTGTCTGGTCAGAGACATCAAGAAATAACGCCGGAACATTAGTGCAGGCAGCTTCCACAGCAAT
GGCATCCTGGTCATCCAGCGGATAGTTAATGATCAGCCCACTGACGCGTTGCGCGAGAAGATTGTGCACC
GCCGCTTTACAGGCTTCGACGCCGCTTCGTTCTACCATCGACACCACCACGCTGGCACCCAGTTGATCGG
CGCGAGATTTAATCGCCGCGACAATTTGCGACGGCGCGTGCAGGGCCAGACTGGAGGTGGCAACGCCAAT
CAGCAACGACTGTTTGCCCGCCAGTTGTTGTGCCACGCGGTTGGGAATGTAATTCAGCTCCGCCATCGCC
GCTTCCACTTTTTCCCGCGTTTTCGCAGAAACGTGGCTGGCCTGGTTCACCACGCGGGAAACGGTCTGAT
AAGAGACACCGGCATACTCTGCGACATCGTATAACGTTACTGGTTTCACATTCACCACCCTGAATTGACT
CTCTTCCGGGCGCTATCATGCCATACCGCGAAAGGTTTTGCACCATTCGATGGTGTCGGCGAGCTCGAAT
TGTGAACCATCACCCT
[91 nt withheld, positions 2683-2773]
G
[124 nt withheld, positions 2775-2898]
CCTGATGCGGTATTTTCTCCTTACGCATCTGTGCGGTATTTCACACCGCATATGGTGCACTCTCAGTACA
ATCTGCTCTGATGCCGCATAGTTAAGCCAGCCCCGACACCCGCCAACACCCGCTGACGCGCCCTGACGGG
CTTGTCTGCTCCCGGCATCCGCTTACAGACAAGCTGTGACCGTCTCCGGGAGCTGCATGTGTCAGAGGTT
TTCACCGTCATCACCGAAACGCGCGAGACGAAAGGGCCTCGTGATACGCCTATTTTTATAGGTTAATGTC
ATGATAATAATGGTTTCTTAGACGTCAGGTGGCACTTTTCGGGGAAATGTGCGCGGAACCCCTATTTGTT
TATTTTTCTAAATACATTCAAATATGTATCCGCTCATGAGACAATAACCCTGATAAATGCTTCAATAATA
TTGAAAAAGGAAGAGTATGAGTATTCAACATTTCCGTGTCGCCCTTATTCCCTTTTTTGCGGCATTTTGC
CTTCCTGTTTTTGCTCACCCAGAAACGCTGGTGAAAGTAAAAGATGCTGAAGATCAGTTGGGTGCACGAG
TGGGTTACATCGAACTGGATCTCAACAGCGGTAAGATCCTTGAGAGTTTTCGCCCCGAAGAACGTTTTCC
AATGATGAGCACTTTTAAAGTTCTGCTATGTGGCGCGGTATTATCCCGTATTGACGCCGGGCAAGAGCAA
CTCGGTCGCCGCATACACTATTCTCAGAATGACTTGGTTGAGTACTCACCAGTCACAGAAAAGCATCTTA
CGGATGGCATGACAGTAAGAGAATTATGCAGTGCTGCCATAACCATGAGTGATAACACTGCGGCCAACTT
ACTTCTGACAACGATCGGAGGACCGAAGGAGCTAACCGCTTTTTTGCACAACATGGGGGATCATGTAACT
CGCCTTGATCGTTGGGAACCGGAGCTGAATGAAGCCATACCAAACGACGAGCGTGACACCACGATGCCTG
TAGCAATGGCAACAACGTTGCGCAAACTATTAACTGGCGAACTACTTACTCTAGCTTCCCGGCAACAATT
AATAGACTGGATGGAGGCGGATAAAGTTGCAGGACCACTTCTGCGCTCGGCCCTTCCGGCTGGCTGGTTT
ATTGCTGATAAATCTGGAGCCGGTGAGCGTGGTTCTCGCGGTATCATTGCAGCACTGGGGCCAGATGGTA
AGCCCTCCCGTATCGTAGTTATCTACACGACGGGGAGTCAGGCAACTATGGATGAACGAAATAGACAGAT
CGCTGAGATAGGTGCCTCACTGATTAAGCATTGGTAACTGTCAGACCAAGTTTACTCATATATACTTTAG
ATTGATTTAAAACTTCATTTTTAATTTAAAAGGATCTAGGTGAAGATCCTTTTTGATAATCTCATGACCA
AAATCCCTTAACGTGAGTTTTCGTTCCACTGAGCGTCAGACCCCGTAGAAAAGATCAAAGGATCTTCTTG
AGATCCTTTTTTTCTGCGCGTAATCTGCTGCTTGCAAACAAAAAAACCACCGCTACCAGCGGTGGTTTGT
TTGCCGGATCAAGAGCTACCAACTCTTTTTCCGAAGGTAACTGGCTTCAGCAGAGCGCAGATACCAAATA
CTGTTCTTCTAGTGTAGCCGTAGTTAGGCCACCACTTCAAGAACTCTGTAGCACCGCCTACATACCTCGC
TCTGCTAATCCTGTTACCAGTGGCTGCTGCCAGTGGCGATAAGTCGTGTCTTACCGGGTTGGACTCAAGA
CGATAGTTACCGGATAAGGCGCAGCGGTCGGGCTGAACGGGGGGTTCGTGCACACAGCCCAGCTTGGAGC
GAACGACCTACACCGAACTGAGATACCTACAGCGTGAGCTATGAGAAAGCGCCACGCTTCCCGAAGGGAG
AAAGGCGGACAGGTATCCGGTAAGCGGCAGGGTCGGAACAGGAGAGCGCACGAGGGAGCTTCCAGGGGGA
AACGCCTGGTATCTTTATAGTCCTGTCGGGTTTCGCCACCTCTGACTTGAGCGTCGATTTTTGTGATGCT
CGTCAGGGGGGCGGAGCCTATGGAAAAACGCCAGCAACGCGGCCTTTTTACGGTTCCTGGCCTTTTGCTG
GCCTTTTGCTCACATGTTCTTTCCTGCGTTATCCCCTGATTCTGTGGATAACCGTATTACCGCCTTTGAG
TGAGCTGATACCGCTCGCCGCAGCCGAACGACCGAGCGCAGCGAGTCAGTGAGCGAGGAAGCGGAAGAGC
GCCCAATACGCAAACCGCCTCTCCCCGCGCGTTGGCCGATTCAT
